Addgene plasmid #213178: ADRA2B-DuET
Purpose: The DuET construct encodes the named human GPCR engineered with a cleaved hemagglutinin signal peptide, a 5' FLAG and a 3' 1D4 epitope tag optimized for expression in mammalian cells and proteomics studies.
Depositing lab: Thomas Sakmar. Depositing organization: Rockefeller University. Publication: Multiplexed selectivity screening of anti-GPCR antibodies. Dahl L, Kotliar IB, Bendes A, Dodig-Crnkovic T, Fromm S, Elofsson A, Uhlen M, Sakmar TP, Schwenk JM. Sci Adv. 2023 May 3;9(18):eadf9297. doi: 10.1126/sciadv.adf9297. Epub 2023 May 3. PubMed 37134173.
Backbone
  Vector backbone: pcDNA 3.1 (+)
  Vector type: Mammalian Expression
Growth in bacteria
  Bacterial resistance: Ampicillin, 100 μg/mL
  Growth temperature: 37°C
  Growth strain: DH5alpha
  Copy number: High Copy
Gene/Insert
  Gene/Insert name: ADRA2B (alt names: Adrenoceptor alpha 2B; ADRA2L1, ADRA2RL1, ADRARL1)
  Species: H. sapiens (human)
  Entrez Gene: ADRA2B (a.k.a. ADRA2L1, ADRA2RL1, ADRARL1, ALPHA2BAR, FAME2, alpha-2BAR)
  Promoter: CMV, T7
  Tag / fusion protein: FLAG (N terminal on insert); 1D4 (C terminal on insert)
  Cloning method: Gibson Cloning
Terms and licenses: Academic/Nonprofit Terms; Industry Terms: Not Available to Industry
Depositor comments: Class: A, Family: adrenoceptor. Ensembl ID: ENSG00000274286, Uniprot ID: P18089
How to cite: ADRA2B-DuET was a gift from Thomas Sakmar (Addgene plasmid # 213178 ; http://n2t.net/addgene:213178 ; RRID:Addgene_213178)
