[The description below was written by a language model from this plasmid's Addgene catalogue record and pLannotate feature annotations shown in this document.]
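Description:
ADRA2B-DuET is a mammalian expression plasmid built on the pcDNA3.1(+) backbone that carries the human alpha-2B adrenergic receptor (ADRA2B), a class A G protein-coupled receptor of the adrenoceptor family that couples catecholamine binding to inhibition of adenylate cyclase. The sequenced plasmid is 6,890 nt. It is maintained in E. coli at high copy through a ColE1/pUC-type origin and selected with ampicillin via the bla gene. An f1 origin is also present. For mammalian cells, the backbone supplies a neomycin phosphotransferase gene driven by the SV40 enhancer/early promoter and terminated by an SV40 polyadenylation signal, which could allow G418 selection of stable lines.

The receptor open reading frame, inserted by Gibson cloning, lies downstream of the CMV immediate-early enhancer and promoter and is followed by the bovine growth hormone polyadenylation signal. A T7 promoter sits between the CMV promoter and the coding region and could serve for in vitro transcription. In the "DuET" format, the receptor is preceded by a cleavable hemagglutinin signal peptide and an N-terminal FLAG epitope, and it ends with a C-terminal 1D4 epitope. The automated annotation detects the FLAG sequence, as a short match to a 3xFLAG entry, just upstream of the ADRA2B coding sequence. It does not separately label the signal peptide or the 1D4 tag. Several small hits (an HIV-1 LTR fragment, lacI and ble fragments) appear to be incidental backbone matches.

The two tags at opposite ends of the receptor allow capture and detection with independent antibodies. The record describes the design as optimized for mammalian expression and proteomics studies, and the associated work used such constructs for multiplexed screening of anti-GPCR antibody selectivity.
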