Features (pLannotate 1.2.2; 21 found; start..end, strand, type, name):
    736..756     -  CDS            3xFLAG (fragment): three tandem FLAG® epitope tags
    849..867     -  promoter       T7 promoter: promoter for bacteriophage T7 RNA polymerase
    883..916     -  LTR            5' LTR (truncated) (fragment): truncated 5' long terminal repeat (LTR) from HIV-1
    912..1115    -  promoter       CMV promoter: human cytomegalovirus (CMV) immediate early promoter
   1116..1495    -  enhancer       CMV enhancer: human cytomegalovirus immediate early enhancer
   1650..1702    +  misc_feature   bom (fragment): basis of mobility region from pBR322
   1761..1865    +  promoter       AmpR promoter: bla
   1866..2726    +  CDS            AmpR: β-lactamase; bla; confers resistance to ampicillin, carbenicillin, and related antibiotics
   2897..3485    +  rep_origin     ori: high-copy-number ColE1/pMB1/pBR322/pUC origin of replication
   3668..3760    +  CDS            lacI (fragment): lac repressor; lacI; The lac repressor binds to the lac operator to inhibit transcription in E. coli. This inhibition can be relieved by adding lactose or isopropyl-β-D-thiogalactopyranoside (IPTG).
   3773..3794    +  protein_bind   CAP binding site: CAP binding activates transcription in the presence of cAMP. E. coli catabolite activator protein
   3809..3839    +  promoter       lac promoter: promoter for the E. coli lac operon
   3847..3863    +  protein_bind   lac operator: The lac repressor binds to the lac operator to inhibit transcription in E. coli. This inhibition can be relieved by adding lactose or isopropyl-β-D-thiogalactopyranoside (IPTG). lac repressor encoded by lacI
   3936..4057    -  polyA_signal   SV40 poly(A) signal: SV40 polyadenylation signal
   4052..4210    -  CDS            ble (fragment): BLE_KLEPN - Experimental evidence at protein level: Swiss-Prot protein existence level 1. Binding protein with a strong affinity to the bleomycin family of antibiotics. Binds to CL990; an antimitotic-antibiotic compound. From Klebsiella pneumoniae.
   4234..5025    -  CDS            neo: KKA2_KLEPN - Also known as kan, nptII. Experimental evidence at protein level: Swiss-Prot protein existence level 1. Resistance to kanamycin, neomycin, paromomycin, ribostamycin, butirosin and gentamicin B. From Klebsiella pneumoniae.
   5092..5421    -  promoter       SV40 promoter: SV40 enhancer and early promoter
   5435..5863    -  rep_origin     f1 ori (sequence partly withheld): f1 bacteriophage origin of replication; arrow indicates direction of (+) strand synthesis
   5884..5905    -  promoter       SV40 promoter (fragment): SV40 enhancer and early promoter
   5909..6133    -  polyA_signal   bGH poly(A) signal: bovine growth hormone polyadenylation signal
   6264..723     -  CDS            ADRA2B (across the origin): ADA2B_HUMAN - Also known as ADRA2L1, ADRA2RL1. Experimental evidence at protein level: Swiss-Prot protein existence level 1. Alpha-2 adrenergic receptors mediate the catecholamine- induced inhibition of adenylate cyclase through the action of G proteins. The rank order of potency for agonists of this receptor is clonidine > norepinephrine > epinephrine = oxymetazoline > dopamine > p-tyramine = phenylephrine > serotonin > p-synephrine / p-octopamine. For antagonists, the rank order is yohimbine > chlorpromazine > phentolamine > mianserine > spiperone > prazosin > alprenolol > propanolol > pindo
>Addgene plasmid #213178 | ADRA2B-DuET | addgene full sequence | sequence record 430745 | Addgene NGS Result
CGCGACGGAGGCCAGTGCGGGCAGCTTGGCACTGGCAAGTGCGCCGCCGTGATCAGGCCTAGGCTGCTTG
GATTCCCCCTGGCCTGGTCCTCCCTTAGCCCGAGGCCCGCGTCTATTAGACCGCTTAGCGATCAGGTAAA
TCCTGAGGTATACCAAAATCATGATCAGGCATGGGGCAAAGAAGCTTCCGATGCTGCTCGCCAAAATGTA
CCAAGCCTCTTGATTCAGCTTGCATTGTGGCCGCCCTCTGGGTTGAGGGCCCTGATCTCCTTTGTATATA
AGGGGGGGCAGGCTTATTACTGCCGCTATGAGCCAGACTGTAAGGATTATGCACTTGATCCTCCTAGGTG
TCCGCTTGCTATTATACTCCAGAGCCCTTGACACGGCCCAATATCTGTCCAGGCTGATTGCACAAAGATG
GACAATTGAAGAGGTGCAAAACAGTACGTCCAGGGCGAGATACACCTCGCACCAGGTTCGGCGAAAATAC
CAATATCCCAACAACTCATTAGCGAGTGAAAAGGGAATGATGAGGGTTGCGACGAGAATGTCAGCTGCCG
CGAGGGAGACCAGAAAAAGGTTTTGTGGTGCCCTGAGTGACCTGCTGGTGAGCACCGCCAGAATTACAAG
CGCGTTCCCGAAGATGGTAAAGAGAATGAGAAAAGTGATAGCGGCAGCGATGGCCGCAGTGGCCTGGACA
GAATAGGGATCCTGATGATCCATATCGATGCTGGCGTCATCATCGTCCTTGTAGTCGGCGAATACCAGGC
AGAAGATGTAGCTCAGGGCGATGATCGTCTTCATGGTGGCGCTAAGCTTAAGTTTAAACGCTAGCCAGCT
TGGGTCTCCCTATAGTGAGTCGTATTAATTTCGATAAGCCAGTAAGCAGTGGGTTCTCTAGTTAGCCAGA
GAGCTCTGCTTATATAGACCTCCCACCGTACACGCCTACCGCCCATTTGCGTCAATGGGGCGGAGTTGTT
ACGACATTTTGGAAAGTCCCGTTGATTTTGGTGCCAAAACAAACTCCCATTGACGTCAATGGGGTGGAGA
CTTGGAAATCCCCGTGAGTCAAACCGCTATCCACGCCCATTGATGTACTGCCAAAACCGCATCACCATGG
TAATAGCGATGACTAATACGTAGATGTACTGCCAAGTAGGAAAGTCCCATAAGGTCATGTACTGGGCATA
ATGCCAGGCGGGCCATTTACCGTCATTGACGTCAATAGGGGGCGTACTTGGCATATGATACACTTGATGT
ACTGCCAAGTGGGCAGTTTACCGTAAATACTCCACCCATTGACGTCAATGGAAAGTCCCTATTGGCGTTA
CTATGGGAACATACGTCATTATTGACGTCAATGGGCGGGGGTCGTTGGGCGGTCAGCCAGGCGGGCCATT
TACCGTAAGTTATGTAACGCGGAACTCCATATATGGGCTATGAACTAATGACCCCGTAATTGATTACTAT
TAATAACTAGTCAATAATCAATGTCAACGCGTATATCTGGCCCGTACATCGCGAAGCAGCGCAAAACGCC
TAACCCTAAGCAGATTCTTCATGCAAATGTCGGTCAAGCCTTGCCTTGTTGTAGCTTAAATTTTGCTCGC
GCACTACTCAGCGACCTCCAACACACAAGCAGGGAGCAGATACTGGCTTAACTATGCGGCATCAGAGCAG
ATTGTACTGAGAGTGCACCATAGGGGATCGGGAGATCTCCCGATCCGTCGACGTCAGGTGGCACTTTTCG
GGGAAATGTGCGCGGAACCCCTATTTGTTTATTTTTCTAAATACATTCAAATATGTATCCGCTCATGAGA
CAATAACCCTGATAAATGCTTCAATAATATTGAAAAAGGAAGAGTATGAGTATTCAACATTTCCGTGTCG
CCCTTATTCCCTTTTTTGCGGCATTTTGCCTTCCTGTTTTTGCTCACCCAGAAACGCTGGTGAAAGTAAA
AGATGCTGAAGATCAGTTGGGTGCACGAGTGGGTTACATCGAACTGGATCTCAACAGCGGTAAGATCCTT
GAGAGTTTTCGCCCCGAAGAACGTTTTCCAATGATGAGCACTTTTAAAGTTCTGCTATGTGGCGCGGTAT
TATCCCGTATTGACGCCGGGCAAGAGCAACTCGGTCGCCGCATACACTATTCTCAGAATGACTTGGTTGA
GTACTCACCAGTCACAGAAAAGCATCTTACGGATGGCATGACAGTAAGAGAATTATGCAGTGCTGCCATA
ACCATGAGTGATAACACTGCGGCCAACTTACTTCTGACAACGATCGGAGGACCGAAGGAGCTAACCGCTT
TTTTGCACAACATGGGGGATCATGTAACTCGCCTTGATCGTTGGGAACCGGAGCTGAATGAAGCCATACC
AAACGACGAGCGTGACACCACGATGCCTGTAGCAATGGCAACAACGTTGCGCAAACTATTAACTGGCGAA
CTACTTACTCTAGCTTCCCGGCAACAATTAATAGACTGGATGGAGGCGGATAAAGTTGCAGGACCACTTC
TGCGCTCGGCCCTTCCGGCTGGCTGGTTTATTGCTGATAAATCTGGAGCCGGTGAGCGTGGGTCTCGCGG
TATCATTGCAGCACTGGGGCCAGATGGTAAGCCCTCCCGTATCGTAGTTATCTACACGACGGGGAGTCAG
GCAACTATGGATGAACGAAATAGACAGATCGCTGAGATAGGTGCCTCACTGATTAAGCATTGGTAACTGT
CAGACCAAGTTTACTCATATATACTTTAGATTGATTTAAAACTTCATTTTTAATTTAAAAGGATCTAGGT
GAAGATCCTTTTTGATAATCTCATGACCAAAATCCCTTAACGTGAGTTTTCGTTCCACTGAGCGTCAGAC
CCCGTAGAAAAGATCAAAGGATCTTCTTGAGATCCTTTTTTTCTGCGCGTAATCTGCTGCTTGCAAACAA
AAAAACCACCGCTACCAGCGGTGGTTTGTTTGCCGGATCAAGAGCTACCAACTCTTTTTCCGAAGGTAAC
TGGCTTCAGCAGAGCGCAGATACCAAATACCGTTCTTCTAGTGTAGCCGTAGTTAGGCCACCACTTCAAG
AACTCTGTAGCACCGCCTACATACCTCGCTCTGCTAATCCTGTTACCAGTGGCTGCTGCCAGTGGCGATA
AGTCGTGTCTTACCGGGTTGGACTCAAGACGATAGTTACCGGATAAGGCGCAGCGGTCGGGCTGAACGGG
GGGTTCGTGCACACAGCCCAGCTTGGAGCGAACGACCTACACCGAACTGAGATACCTACAGCGTGAGCTA
TGAGAAAGCGCCACGCTTCCCGAAGGGAGAAAGGCGGACAGGTATCCGGTAAGCGGCAGGGTCGGAACAG
GAGAGCGCACGAGGGAGCTTCCAGGGGGAAACGCCTGGTATCTTTATAGTCCTGTCGGGTTTCGCCACCT
CTGACTTGAGCGTCGATTTTTGTGATGCTCGTCAGGGGGGCGGAGCCTATGGAAAAACGCCAGCAACGCG
GCCTTTTTACGGTTCCTGGCCTTTTGCTGGCCTTTTGCTCACATGTTCTTTCCTGCGTTATCCCCTGATT
CTGTGGATAACCGTATTACCGCCTTTGAGTGAGCTGATACCGCTCGCCGCAGCCGAACGACCGAGCGCAG
CGAGTCAGTGAGCGAGGAAGCGGAAGAGCGCCCAATACGCAAACCGCCTCTCCCCGCGCGTTGGCCGATT
CATTAATGCAGCTGGCACGACAGGTTTCCCGACTGGAAAGCGGGCAGTGAGCGCAACGCAATTAATGTGA
GTTAGCTCACTCATTAGGCACCCCAGGCTTTACACTTTATGCTTCCGGCTCGTATGTTGTGTGGAATTGT
GAGCGGATAACAATTTCACACAGGAAACAGCTATGACCATGATTACGCCAAGCTCTAGCTAGAGGTCGAC
GGTATACAGACATGATAAGATACATTGATGAGTTTGGACAAACCACAACTAGAATGCAGTGAAAAAAATG
CTTTATTTGTGAAATTTGTGATGCTATTGCTTTATTTGTAACCATTATAAGCTGCAATAAACAAGTTGGG
GTGGGCGAAGAACTCCAGCATGAGATCCCCGCGCTGGAGGATCATCCAGCCGGCGTCCCGGAAAACGATT
CCGAAGCCCAACCTTTCATAGAAGGCGGCGGTGGAATCGAAATCTCGTGATGGCAGGTTGGGCGTCGCTT
GGTCGGTCATTTCGAACCCCAGAGTCCCGCTCAGAAGAACTCGTCAAGAAGGCGATAGAAGGCGATGCGC
TGCGAATCGGGAGCGGCGATACCGTAAAGCACGAGGAAGCGGTCAGCCCATTCGCCGCCAAGCTCTTCAG
CAATATCACGGGTAGCCAACGCTATGTCCTGATAGCGGTCCGCCACACCCAGCCGGCCACAGTCGATGAA
TCCAGAAAAGCGGCCATTTTCCACCATGATATTCGGCAAGCAGGCATCGCCATGGGTCACGACGAGATCC
TCGCCGTCGGGCATGCGCGCCTTGAGCCTGGCGAACAGTTCGGCTGGCGCGAGCCCCTGATGCTCTTCGT
CCAGATCATCCTGATCGACAAGACCGGCTTCCATCCGAGTACGTGCTCGCTCGATGCGATGTTTCGCTTG
GTGGTCGAATGGGCAGGTAGCCGGATCAAGCGTATGCAGCCGCCGCATTGCATCAGCCATGATGGATACT
TTCTCGGCAGGAGCAAGGTGAGATGACAGGAGATCCTGCCCCGGCACTTCGCCCAATAGCAGCCAGTCCC
TTCCCGCTTCAGTGACAACGTCGAGCACAGCTGCGCAAGGAACGCCCGTCGTGGCCAGCCACGATAGCCG
CGCTGCCTCGTCCTGCAGTTCATTCAGGGCACCGGACAGGTCGGTCTTGACAAAAAGAACCGGGCGCCCC
TGCGCTGACAGCCGGAACACGGCGGCATCAGAGCAGCCGATTGTCTGTTGTGCCCAGTCATAGCCGAATA
GCCTCTCCACCCAAGCGGCCGGAGAACCTGCGTGCAATCCATCTTGTTCAATCATGCGAAACGATCCTCA
TCCTGTCTCTTGATCAGATCCGAAAATGGATATACAAGCTCCCGGGAGCTTTTTGCAAAAGCCTAGGCCT
CCAAAAAAGCCTCCTCACTACTTCTGGAATAGCTCAGAGGCAGAGGCGGCCTCGGCCTCTGCATAAATAA
AAAAAATTAGTCAGCCATGGGGCGGAGAATGGGCGGAACTGGGCGGAGTTAGGGGCGGGATGGGCGGAGT
TAGGGGCGGGACTATGGTTGCTGACTAATTGAGATGCATGCTTTGCATACTTCTGCCTGCTGGGGAGCCT
GGGGACTTTCCACACCTGGTTGCTGACTAATTGAGATGCATGCTTTGCATACTTCTGCCTGCTGGGGAGC
CTGGGGACTTTCCACACCCTAACTGACACACATTCCACAGAATTAATTCGCGTTAAATTTTTGTTAAATC
AGCTCATTTTTTAACCAATAGGCCGAAATCGGCAAAATCCCTTATAAATCAAAAGAATAGACCGAGATAG
GGT
[37 nt withheld, positions 5534-5570]
AAAGAACGTGGACTCCAACGTCAAAGG
[49 nt withheld, positions 5598-5646]
T
[91 nt withheld, positions 5648-5738]
G
[124 nt withheld, positions 5740-5863]
GGGGATACCCCCTAGAGCCCCAGCTGGTTCTTTCCGCCTCAGAAGCCATAGAGCCCACCGCATCCCCAGC
ATGCCTGCTATTGTCTTCCCAATCCTCCCCCTTGCTGTCCTGCCCCACCCCACCCCCCAGAATAGAATGA
CACCTACTCAGACAATGCGATGCAATTTCCTCATTTTATTAGGAAAGGACAGTGGGAGTGGCACCTTCCA
GGGTCAAGGAAGGCACGGGGGAGGGGCAAACAACAGATGGCTGGCAACTAGAAGGCACAGTCGAGGCTGA
TCAGCGGGTTTAAACGGGCCCTCTAGACTCGAGTTAGGCAGGGGCCACCTGAGAAGTCTCGGTCTTAGAC
ACGGTGGTGCTGGCCTCATCGAATTCACCGGTGCGTCCACCGGTATCGATCCATGCAGTCTGGGTCCACG
GCCTGCACAGAATGCGTCTAAAGGCCCGCCGGAAATCCTGATTGAAAATGGTGTAAATCACAGGATTCAG
TGAGCTATTGCAATAACCAATCCAGAAAAAAAATTGAAAGAGCCCATGTGGTACTTTGCAATGCTTAGGA
CAAATCGCGCCCAAGGAGTAGGAGAAGAAAAATGGGAACCAGCAGAGAACGAATACGCCGATCACGACGG
CGAGCACAAAGGTGAAGCGCTTTTCTCTGGTCAGCTGTGCCCGCCGGCGCCACCATTGCCCTCCAATGGC
ACCGACACCCCTTCCGAGCAGCACTTGCCCTCTGAGGGTAGCGAGGACTCTGGAGCCCTGTGGCTGCTGA
AGAGGAGGTGAGCATGCAGAGGCTGGACTTACAGGCACTGCTTGAGGCTCGCATTCCTCCTCTTCCTCCT
CTTCTTCTTCCTCCTCCTCGGCCTCGTCCTCGGGACTTGCGCCGCACACCCCCTCCTTCTGTCCCTGCCC
AGAGTTTGGCAGCGCAGCCCAACTTGGAGGCAGTGCGCGGGTTCCGGTATCTTCAGGGGTCTCGCCCTCT
TCCTTTTCACCAGTAGATTTACTGTGGCCATTGACTTCTCTTGCTGA
